>Addgene plasmid #22903 | pRK5-HA-Ubiquitin-K29 | addgene full sequence | sequence record 220064 | Addgene NGS Result
TTCTTTCCTGCGTTATCCCCTGATTCTGTGGATAACCGTATTACCGCCTTTGAGTGAGCTGATACCGCTC
GCCGCAGCCGAACGACCGAGCGCAGCGAGTCAGTGAGCGAGGAAGCGGAAGAGCGCCCAATACGCAAACC
GCCTCTCCCCGCGCGTTGGCCGATTCATTAATGCAGCTGGCACGACAGGTTTCCCGACTGGAAAGCGGGC
AGTGAGCGCAACGCAATTAATGTGAGTTAGCTCACTCATTAGGCACCCCAGGCTTTACACTTTATGCTTC
CGGCTCGTATGTTGTGTGGAATTGTGAGCGGATAACAATTTCACACAGGAAACAGCTATGACATGATTAC
GAATTAATTCGAGCTCGCCCGACATTGATTATTGACTAGTTATTAATAGTAATCAATTACGGGGTCATTA
GTTCATAGCCCATATATGGAGTTCCGCGTTACATAACTTACGGTAAATGGCCCGCCTGGCTGACCGCCCA
ACGACCCCCGCCCATTGACGTCAATAATGACGTATGTTCCCATAGTAACGCCAATAGGGACTTTCCATTG
ACGTCAATGGGTGGAGTATTTACGGTAAACTGCCCACTTGGCAGTACATCAAGTGTATCATATGCCAAGT
ACGCCCCCTATTGACGTCAATGACGGTAAATGGCCCGCCTGGCATTATGCCCAGTACATGACCTTATGGG
ACTTTCCTACTTGGCAGTACATCTACGTATTAGTCATCGCTATTACCATGGTGATGCGGTTTTGGCAGTA
CATCAATGGGCGTGGATAGCGGTTTGACTCACGGGGATTTCCAAGTCTCCACCCCATTGACGTCAATGGG
AGTTTGTTTTGGCACCAAAATCAACGGGACTTTCCAAAATGTCGTAACAACTCCGCCCCATTGACGCAAA
TGGGCGGTAGGCGTGTACGGTGGGAGGTCTATATAAGCAGAGCTCGTTTAGTGAACCGTCAGATCGCCTG
GAGACGCCATCCACGCTGTTTTGACCTCCATAGAAGACACCGGGACCGATCCAGCCTCCGCGGCCGGGAA
CGGTGCATTGGAACGCGGATTCCCCGTGCCAAGAGTGACGTAAGTACCGCCTATAGAGTCTATAGGCCCA
CCCCCTTGGCTTCGTTAGAACGCGGCTACAATTAATACATAACCTTATGTATCATACACATACGATTTAG
GTGACACTATAGAATAACATCCACTTTGCCTTTCTCTCCACAGGTGTCCACTCCCAGGTCCAACTGCACC
TCGGTTCTATCGATTGAATTCCCGAACCGACAGTCGGTCTCTTCACCAAGGCCATTCGCGCCACCATGGG
CTACCCCTATGATGTGCCTGACTACGCAGATCTCAATGGTGGTGGTGGTGGGTCGACCATGCAGATCTTC
GTCAGAACGTTAACCGGTAGAACCATAACTCTAGAAGTTGAACCATCCGATACCATCGAAAACGTTAGAG
CTAAAATTCAAGACAGAGAAGGCATTCCACCTGATCAACAAAGATTGATCTTTGCCGGTAGACAGCTCGA
GGACGGTAGAACGCTGTCTGATTACAACATTCAGAGAGAGTCGACCTTACATCTTGTCTTAAGACTAAGA
GGTGGTTGAGCGGCCGCTAAGTAAGTAAGGATCCCCAGCTTGGCCGCCATGGCCCAACTTGTTTATTGCA
GCTTATAATGGTTACAAATAAAGCAATAGCATCACAAATTTCACAAATAAAGCATTTTTTTCACTGCATT
CTAGTTGTGGTTTGTCCAAACTCATCAATGTATCTTATCATGTCTGGATCGGGAATTAATTCGGCGCAGC
ACCATGGCCTGAAATAACCTCTGAAAGAGGAACTTGGTTAGGTACCTTCTGAGGCGGAAAGAACCAGCTG
TGGAATGTGTGTCAGTTAGGGTGTGGAAAGTCCCCAGGCTCCCCAGCAGGCAGAAGTATGCAAAGCATGC
ATCTCAATTAGTCAGCAACCAGGTGTGGAAAGTCCCCAGGCTCCCCAGCAGGCAGAAGTATGCAAAGCAT
GCATCTCAATTAGTCAGCAACCATAGTCCCGCCCCTAACTCCGCCCATCCCGCCCCTAACTCCGCCCAGT
TCCGCCCATTCTCCGCCCCATGGCTGACTAATTTTTTTTATTTATGCAGAGGCCGAGGCCGCCTCGGCCT
CTGAGCTATTCCAGAAGTAGTGAGGAGGCTTTTTTGGAGGCCTAGGCTTTTGCAAAAAGCTGTTAACAGC
TTGGCACTGGCCGTCGTTTTACAACGTCGTGACTGGGAAAACCCTGGCGTTACCCAACTTAATCGCCTTG
CAGCACATCCCCCTTTCGCCAGCTGGCGTAATAGCGAAGAGGCCCGCACCGATCGCCCTTCCCAACAGTT
GCGCAGCCTGAATGGCGAATGGCGCCTGATGCGGTATTTTCTCCTTACGCATCTGTGCGGTATTTCACAC
CGCATA
[142 nt withheld, positions 2457-2598]
C
[141 nt withheld, positions 2600-2740]
CCTTTGACGTTGGAGTCCACGTTCTTT
[37 nt withheld, positions 2768-2804]
ACCCTATCTCGGGCTATTCTTTTAATTTATAAGGGATTTTGCCGATTTCGGCCTATTGGTTAAAAAATGA
GCTGATTTAACAAAAATTTAACGCGAATTTTAACAAAATATTAACGTTTACAATTTTATGGTGCACTCTC
AGTACAATCTGCTCTGATGCCGCATAGTTAAGCCAGCCCCGACACCCGCCAACACCCGCTGACGCGCCCT
GACGGGCTTGTCTGCTCCCGGCATCCGCTTACAGACAAGCTGTGACCGTCTCCGGGAGCTGCATGTGTCA
GAGGTTTTCACCGTCATCACCGAAACGCGCGAGACGAAAGGGCCTCGTGATACGCCTATTTTTATAGGTT
AATGTCATGATAATAATGGTTTCTTAGACGTCAGGTGGCACTTTTCGGGGAAATGTGCGCGGAACCCCTA
TTTGTTTATTTTTCTAAATACATTCAAATATGTATCCGCTCATGAGACAATAACCCTGATAAATGCTTCA
ATAATATTGAAAAAGGAAGAGTATGAGTATTCAACATTTCCGTGTCGCCCTTATTCCCTTTTTTGCGGCA
TTTTGCCTTCCTGTTTTTGCTCACCCAGAAACGCTGGTGAAAGTAAAAGATGCTGAAGATCAGTTGGGTG
CACGAGTGGGTTACATCGAACTGGATCTCAACAGCGGTAAGATCCTTGAGAGTTTTCGCCCCGAAGAACG
TTTTCCAATGATGAGCACTTTTAAAGTTCTGCTATGTGGCGCGGTATTATCCCGTATTGACGCCGGGCAA
GAGCAACTCGGTCGCCGCATACACTATTCTCAGAATGACTTGGTTGAGTACTCACCAGTCACAGAAAAGC
ATCTTACGGATGGCATGACAGTAAGAGAATTATGCAGTGCTGCCATAACCATGAGTGATAACACTGCGGC
CAACTTACTTCTGACAACGATCGGAGGACCGAAGGAGCTAACCGCTTTTTTGCACAACATGGGGGATCAT
GTAACTCGCCTTGATCGTTGGGAACCGGAGCTGAATGAAGCCATACCAAACGACGAGCGTGACACCACGA
TGCCTGTAGCAATGGCAACAACGTTGCGCAAACTATTAACTGGCGAACTACTTACTCTAGCTTCCCGGCA
ACAATTAATAGACTGGATGGAGGCGGATAAAGTTGCAGGACCACTTCTGCGCTCGGCCCTTCCGGCTGGC
TGGTTTATTGCTGATAAATCTGGAGCCGGTGAGCGTGGGTCTCGCGGTATCATTGCAGCACTGGGGCCAG
ATGGTAAGCCCTCCCGTATCGTAGTTATCTACACGACGGGGAGTCAGGCAACTATGGATGAACGAAATAG
ACAGATCGCTGAGATAGGTGCCTCACTGATTAAGCATTGGTAACTGTCAGACCAAGTTTACTCATATATA
CTTTAGATTGATTTAAAACTTCATTTTTAATTTAAAAGGATCTAGGTGAAGATCCTTTTTGATAATCTCA
TGACCAAAATCCCTTAACGTGAGTTTTCGTTCCACTGAGCGTCAGACCCCGTAGAAAAGATCAAAGGATC
TTCTTGAGATCCTTTTTTTCTGCGCGTAATCTGCTGCTTGCAAACAAAAAAACCACCGCTACCAGCGGTG
GTTTGTTTGCCGGATCAAGAGCTACCAACTCTTTTTCCGAAGGTAACTGGCTTCAGCAGAGCGCAGATAC
CAAATACTGTTCTTCTAGTGTAGCCGTAGTTAGGCCACCACTTCAAGAACTCTGTAGCACCGCCTACATA
CCTCGCTCTGCTAATCCTGTTACCAGTGGCTGCTGCCAGTGGCGATAAGTCGTGTCTTACCGGGTTGGAC
TCAAGACGATAGTTACCGGATAAGGCGCAGCGGTCGGGCTGAACGGGGGGTTCGTGCACACAGCCCAGCT
TGGAGCGAACGACCTACACCGAACTGAGATACCTACAGCGTGAGCTATGAGAAAGCGCCACGCTTCCCGA
AGGGAGAAAGGCGGACAGGTATCCGGTAAGCGGCAGGGTCGGAACAGGAGAGCGCACGAGGGAGCTTCCA
GGGGGAAACGCCTGGTATCTTTATAGTCCTGTCGGGTTTCGCCACCTCTGACTTGAGCGTCGATTTTTGT
GATGCTCGTCAGGGGGGCGGAGCCTATGGAAAAACGCCAGCAACGCGGCCTTTTTACGGTTCCTGGCCTT
TTGCTGGCCTTTTGCTCACATG
Features (pLannotate 1.2.2; 21 found; start..end, strand, type, name):
      1..121     +  rep_origin     RSF ori (fragment): Plasmids containing the RSF 1030 origin of replication can be propagated in E. coli cells that contain additional plasmids with compatible origins.
    123..215     +  CDS            lacI (fragment): lac repressor; lacI; The lac repressor binds to the lac operator to inhibit transcription in E. coli. This inhibition can be relieved by adding lactose or isopropyl-β-D-thiogalactopyranoside (IPTG).
    228..249     +  protein_bind   CAP binding site: CAP binding activates transcription in the presence of cAMP. E. coli catabolite activator protein
    264..294     +  promoter       lac promoter: promoter for the E. coli lac operon
    302..318     +  protein_bind   lac operator: The lac repressor binds to the lac operator to inhibit transcription in E. coli. This inhibition can be relieved by adding lactose or isopropyl-β-D-thiogalactopyranoside (IPTG). lac repressor encoded by lacI
    371..750     +  enhancer       CMV enhancer: human cytomegalovirus immediate early enhancer
    751..954     +  promoter       CMV promoter: human cytomegalovirus (CMV) immediate early promoter
   1090..1133    +  intron         CMV intron (fragment): modified intron A from human cytomegalovirus
   1185..1203    +  promoter       SP6 promoter: promoter for bacteriophage SP6 RNA polymerase
   1207..1244    +  CDS            IgH signal sequence (fragment): signal sequence from the mouse immunoglobulin heavy chain variable region
   1389..1616    +  CDS            ubiquitin-K29: human ubiquitin variant containing Lys-29, with all other lysines mutated to arginine
   1666..1800    +  polyA_signal   SV40 poly(A) signal: SV40 polyadenylation signal
   1869..2226    +  promoter       SV40 promoter: SV40 enhancer and early promoter
   2245..2399    +  CDS            lacZα (fragment): LacZα fragment of β-galactosidase; lacZ fragment
   2405..2456    -  misc_feature   bom (fragment): basis of mobility region from pBR322
   2475..2930    +  rep_origin     f1 ori (sequence partly withheld): f1 bacteriophage origin of replication; arrow indicates direction of (+) strand synthesis
   2931..2980    -  misc_feature   bom (fragment): basis of mobility region from pBR322
   3082..3117    -  CDS            rop (fragment): Rop protein, which maintains plasmids at low copy number; rop
   3212..3316    +  promoter       AmpR promoter: bla
   3317..4177    +  CDS            AmpR: β-lactamase; bla; confers resistance to ampicillin, carbenicillin, and related antibiotics
   4348..4936    +  rep_origin     ori: high-copy-number ColE1/pMB1/pBR322/pUC origin of replication
