[The description below was written by a language model from this plasmid's Addgene catalogue record and pLannotate feature annotations shown in this document.]
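Description:
pRK5-HA-Ubiquitin-K29 is a mammalian expression plasmid built on the pRK5-HA backbone, about 5.0 kb in the sequenced record. It is propagated in E. coli as a high-copy plasmid through a ColE1/pUC-type origin and selected with ampicillin via the β-lactamase gene. An f1 phage origin is also present, along with short remnants of lac regulatory elements, lacZα, bom and rop. These appear to be leftovers of the vector's construction rather than functional parts. The annotated fragmentary matches to an RSF origin, lacI and an IgH signal sequence are likewise partial hits and should not be read as working elements.

The payload is a single human ubiquitin unit (listed under the UBC gene, roughly 220 bp) in which every lysine except K29 has been changed to arginine. It was derived from an earlier lysine-less "K0" ubiquitin construct. Expression is driven by the CMV immediate-early enhancer and promoter, followed by a fragment of CMV intron A, and is terminated by an SV40 polyadenylation signal. An SP6 promoter upstream of the coding region serves as a sequencing primer site. The catalogue entry states that an N-terminal HA tag is supplied by the backbone, although the feature table does not annotate it separately. An SV40 enhancer/early promoter region lies downstream of the cassette, and no mammalian selection marker is annotated.

Because this ubiquitin can extend chains only through K29, transfecting it allows HA-based detection of conjugates and tests whether a substrate's polyubiquitination can proceed via K29 linkages. It is typically used alongside wild-type, K0 and other single-lysine variants. The associated publication concerns nuclear protein quality control during HSV-1 infection.
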