Addgene plasmid #22903: pRK5-HA-Ubiquitin-K29
Depositing lab: Sandra Weller. Publication: Virus-Induced Chaperone-Enriched (VICE) domains function as nuclear protein quality control centers during HSV-1 infection. Livingston CM, Ifrim MF, Cowan AE, Weller SK. PLoS Pathog. 2009 Oct . 5(10):e1000619. 10.1371/journal.ppat.1000619 PubMed 19816571.
Backbone
  Vector backbone: pRK5-HA
  Backbone size w/o insert (bp): 4800
  Vector type: Mammalian Expression
Growth in bacteria
  Bacterial resistance: Ampicillin, 100 μg/mL
  Growth temperature: 37°C
  Growth strain: DH5alpha
  Copy number: High Copy
Gene/Insert
  Gene/Insert name: Ubiquitin C (alt name: Ub)
  Species: H. sapiens (human)
  Insert size (bp): 220
  Mutation: K29 only, all other lysines mutated to arginines
  Entrez Gene: UBC (a.k.a. HMG20)
  Tag / fusion protein: HA (N terminal on backbone)
  Cloning method: Unknown; 5′ cloning site unknown (unknown if destroyed); 3′ cloning site unknown (unknown if destroyed)
  Sequencing primers: 5′ SP6
Resource information
  A portion of this plasmid was derived from a plasmid made by: pRK5-HA-Ubiquitin-K29 was derived from pRK5-HA-Ubiquitin-K0 originally generated by the Dr. Ted Dawson laboratory (Lim KL et al. J Neuroscience. 2005. Feb 23. 25(8): 2002-9).
Terms and licenses: Academic/Nonprofit Terms; Industry Terms: Not Available to Industry
How to cite: pRK5-HA-Ubiquitin-K29 was a gift from Sandra Weller (Addgene plasmid # 22903 ; http://n2t.net/addgene:22903 ; RRID:Addgene_22903)
