>Addgene plasmid #22903 | pRK5-HA-Ubiquitin-K29 | addgene partial sequence | sequence record 62441 | Sp6 5'-ATTTAGGTGACACTATAG-3'
TTCTCTCCACAGGTGTCCACTCCCAGGTCCAACTGCACCTCGGTTCTATCGATTGAATTCCCGAACCGAC
AGTCGGTCTCTTCACCAAGGCCATTCGCGCCACCATGGGCTACCCCTATGATGTGCCTGACTACGCAGAT
CTCAATGGTGGTGGTGGTGGGTCGACCATGCAGATCTTCGTCAGAACGTTAACCGGTAGAACCATAACTC
TAGAAGTTGAACCATCCGATACCATCGAAAACGTTAGAGCTAAAATTCAAGACAGAGAAGGCATTCCACC
TGATCAACAAAGATTGATCTTTGCCGGTAGACAGCTCGAGGACGGTAGAACGCTGTCTGATTACAACATT
CAGAGAGAGTCGACCTTACATCTTGTCTTAAGACTAAGAGGTGGTTGAGCGGCCGCTAAGTAAGTAAGGA
TCCCCAGCTTGGCCGCCATGGCCCAACTTGTTTATTGCAGCTTATAATGGTTACAAATAAAGCAATAGCA
TCACAAATTTCACAAATAAAGCATTTTTTTCACTGCATTCTAGTTGTGGTTTGTCCAAACTCATCAATGT
ATCTTATCATGTCTGGATCGGGAATTAATTCGGCGCAGCACCATGGCCTGAAATAACCTCTGAAAGAGGA
ACTTGGTTAGGTACCTTCTGAGGCGGAAAGAACCAGCTGTGGAATGTGTGTCAGTTAGGGTGTGGAAAGT
CCCCAGGCTCCCCAGCAGGCAGAAGTATGCAAAGCATGCATCTCAATTAGTCAGCAACCAGGTGTGGAAA
GTCCCCAGGCTCCCCAGCAGGCAGAAGTATGCAAAGCATGCATCTCAATTAGTCAGCAACCATAGTCCCG
CCCCTAACTCCGCCCATCCCGCCCCTAACTCCGCCCAGTTCCGCCCATTCTCCGCCCCATGGCTGACTAA
TTTTTTTTATTTATGCAGAGGCCGAGGCCGCCTCGGCCTCTG
